>Addgene plasmid #214051 | pEmpty | addgene full sequence | sequence record 428770 | Addgene NGS Result
TTACCAATGCTTAATCAGTGAGGCACCTATCTCAGCGATCTGTCTATTTCGTTCATCCATAGTTGCCTGA
CTCCCCGTCGTGTAGATAACTACGATACGGGAGGGCTTACCATCTGGCCCCAGTGCTGCAATGATACCGC
GGGACCCACGCTCACCGGCTCCAGATTTATCAGCAATAAACCAGCCAGCCGGAAGGGCCGAGCGCAGAAG
TGGTCCTGCAACTTTATCCGCCTCCATCCAGTCTATTAATTGTTGCCGGGAAGCTAGAGTAAGTAGTTCG
CCAGTTAATAGTTTGCGCAACGTTGTTGCCATTGCTACAGGCATCGTGGTGTCACGCTCGTCGTTTGGTA
TGGCTTCATTCAGCTCCGGTTCCCAACGATCAAGGCGAGTTACATGATCCCCCATGTTGTGCAAAAAAGC
GGTTAGCTCCTTCGGTCCTCCGATCGTTGTCAGAAGTAAGTTGGCCGCAGTGTTATCACTCATGGTTATG
GCAGCACTGCATAATTCTCTTACTGTCATGCCATCCGTAAGATGCTTTTCTGTGACTGGTGAGTACTCAA
CCAAGTCATTCTGAGAATAGTGTATGCGGCGACCGAGTTGCTCTTGCCCGGCGTCAATACGGGATAATAC
CGCGCCACATAGCAGAACTTTAAAAGTGCTCATCATTGGAAAACGTTCTTCGGGGCGAAAACTCTCAAGG
ATCTTACCGCTGTTGAGATCCAGTTCGATGTAACCCACTCGTGCACCCAACTGATCTTCAGCATCTTTTA
CTTTCACCAGCGTTTCTGGGTGAGCAAAAACAGGAAGGCAAAATGCCGCAAAAAAGGGAATAAGGGCGAC
ACGGAAATGTTGAATACTCATACTCTTCCTTTTTCAATATTATTGAAGCATTTATCAGGGTTATTGTCTC
ATGAGCGGATACATATTTGAATGTATTTAGAAAAATAAACAAATAGGGGTTCCGCGCACATTTCCCCGAA
AAGTGCCACCTGTAGCTAGCTCACTCGGTCGCTACGCTCCGGGCGTGAGACTGCGGCGGGCGCTGCGGAC
ACATACAAAGTTACCCACAGATTCCGTGGATAAGCAGGGGACTAACATGTGAGGCAAAACAGCAGGGCCG
CGCCGGTGGCGTTTTTCCATAGGCTCCGCCCTCCTGCCAGAGTTCACATAAACAGACGCTTTTCCGGTGC
ATCTGTGGGAGCCGTGAGGCTCAACCATGAATCTGACAGTACGGGCGAAACCCGACAGGACTTAAAGATC
CCCACCGTTTCCGGCGGGTCGCTCCCTCTTGCGCTCTCCTGTTCCGACCCTGCCGTTTACCGGATACCTG
TTCCGCCTTTCTCCCTTACGGGAAGTGTGGCGCTTTCTCATAGCTCACACACTGGTATCTCGGCTCGGTG
TAGGTCGTTCGCTCCAAGCTGGGCTGTAAGCAAGAACTCCCCGTTCAGCCCGACTGCTGCGCCTTATCCG
GTAACTGTTCACTTGAGTCCAACCCGGAAAAGCACGGTAAAACGCCACTGGCAGCAGCCATTGGTAACTG
GGAGTTCGCAGAGGATTTGTTTAGCTAAACACGCGGTTGCTCTTGAAGTGTGCGCCAAAGTCCGGCTACA
CTGGAAGGACAGATTTGGTTGCTGTGCTCTGCGAAAGCCAGTTACCACGGTTAAGCAGTTCCCCAACTGA
CTTAACCTTCGATCAAACCACCTCCCCAGGTGGTTTTTTCGTTTACAGGGCAAAAGATTACGCGCAGAAA
AAAAGGATCTCAAGAAGATCCTTTGATCTTTTCTACTGAACCGCTCTAGATTTCAGTGCAATTTATCTCT
TCAAATGTAGCACCTGAAGTCAGCCCCATACGATATAAGTTGTAATTCTCATGTTAGTCATGCCCCGCGC
CCACCGGAAGGAGCTGACTGGGTTGAAGGCTCTCAAGGGCATCGGTCGAGATCCCGGTGCCTAATGAGTG
AGCTAACTTACATTAATTGCGTTGCGCCGACTCCTGCATTAGGAAATGACAAACAACAGATAAAACGAAA
GGCCCAGTCTTTCGACTGAGCCTTTCGTTTTATTTGATGCCTTTAATTAAAGCGGATAACAATTTCACAC
AGGAGGCCGTTTACACTTTATGCTTCCGGCTCGTATAATGTGTGGGGAAACCACAACGGTTTCCCTCTAG
AAATAATTTTGTTTAACTATAAGAAGGAGATATACATTGCCGTGGGACAGCCCGTCTTAATTAACCTAGG
CTGCTGCCACCGCTGAGCAATAACTAGCATAACCCCTTGGGGCCTCTAAACGGGTCTTGAGGGGTTTTTT
GCTGAAACCTCAGGCATTTGAGAAGCACACGGTCACACTGCTTCCGGTAGTCAATAAACCGGTAAACCAG
CAATAGACATAAGCGGCTATTTAACGACCCTGCCCTGAACCGACGACCGGGTCATCGTGGCCGGATCTTG
CGGCCCCTCGGCTTGAACGAATTGTTAGACAGATTATCAAAAAGGATCTTCACCTAGATCCTTTTAAATT
AAAAATGAAGTTTTAAATCAATCTAAAGTATATATGAGTAAACTTGGTCTGACAG
Features (pLannotate 1.2.2; 9 found; start..end, strand, type, name):
      1..861     -  CDS            AmpR: β-lactamase; bla; confers resistance to ampicillin, carbenicillin, and related antibiotics
    862..966     -  promoter       AmpR promoter: bla
   1040..1778    -  rep_origin     CloDF13 ori: Plasmids containing the CloDF13 (CDF) origin of replication can be propagated in E. coli cells that contain additional plasmids with compatible origins.
   1875..1939    -  CDS            TcR (fragment): tetracycline efflux protein; tet; confers resistance to tetracycline
   1954..1975    -  protein_bind   CAP binding site: CAP binding activates transcription in the presence of cAMP. E. coli catabolite activator protein
   2020..2066    -  terminator     rrnB T1 terminator: transcription terminator T1 from the E. coli rrnB gene
   2110..2140    +  promoter       lac UV5 promoter: E. coli lac promoter with an "up" mutation
   2239..2256    +  CDS            SET1 (fragment): solubility-enhancement tag derived from T7 phage gene 10B
   2264..2311    +  terminator     T7 terminator: transcription terminator for bacteriophage T7 RNA polymerase
