[The description below was written by a language model from this plasmid's Addgene catalogue record and pLannotate feature annotations shown in this document.]
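Description:
pEmpty is a small (about 2.6 kb) empty bacterial expression vector built on a pCDF backbone and carrying no insert. It replicates in E. coli from the CloDF13 (CDF) origin, which is compatible with other common plasmid origins, so it can be maintained alongside additional plasmids in the same cell. Selection is by ampicillin through a β-lactamase (AmpR) gene driven by its native bla promoter. The catalogue lists the plasmid as high copy.

Beyond the origin and marker, the feature table shows only a minimal expression region. A lac UV5 promoter, an up-mutated variant of the E. coli lac promoter, points toward a T7 terminator with no annotated full-length coding sequence between them. The only feature in that interval is a very short match to a solubility-enhancement tag, which is probably incidental. Upstream, on the opposite strand, lie an rrnB T1 terminator, a CAP binding site and a short remnant of a tetracycline resistance gene. These appear to be leftover backbone fragments rather than functional parts. No repressor gene, tag or reporter is annotated.

According to the record, the plasmid serves as a negative control in experiments on the Haliangium ochraceum type III CRISPR-Cas system. There it presumably takes the place of a CDF-origin plasmid carrying a system component or target, keeping plasmid number, origin and antibiotic selection matched in multi-plasmid E. coli strains. The record does not state which specific construct it substitutes for.
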