Addgene plasmid #214051: pEmpty
Purpose: (Empty Backbone) Empty bacterial expression vector with CloDF13 (CDF) origin of replication; used as a negative control in the Haliangium ochraceum type III CRISPR-Cas system
Depositing lab: Raymond Staals. Depositing organization: Wageningen University, Department Agrotechnology & Food Sciences. Publication: Type III-B CRISPR-Cas cascade of proteolytic cleavages. Steens JA, Bravo JPK, Salazar CRP, Yildiz C, Amieiro AM, Kostlbacher S, Prinsen SHP, Andres AS, Patinios C, Bardis A, Barendregt A, Scheltema RA, Ettema TJG, van der Oost J, Taylor DW, Staals RHJ. Science. 2024 Feb 2;383(6682):512-519. doi: 10.1126/science.adk0378. Epub 2024 Feb 1. PubMed 38301007.
Backbone
  Vector backbone: pCDF
  Vector type: Bacterial Expression
Growth in bacteria
  Bacterial resistance: Ampicillin, 100 μg/mL
  Growth temperature: 37°C
  Growth strain: DH5alpha
  Copy number: High Copy
Gene/Insert
  Gene/Insert name: None
Terms and licenses: Academic/Nonprofit Terms; Industry Terms: Not Available to Industry
Depositor comments: Please visit https://doi.org/10.1101/2023.06.23.546230 for bioRxiv preprint.
How to cite: pEmpty was a gift from Raymond Staals (Addgene plasmid # 214051 ; http://n2t.net/addgene:214051 ; RRID:Addgene_214051)
